>Addgene plasmid #41243 | TAL3069 | addgene partial sequence | sequence record 56108 | JDS-TALEN-F 5'-TAGGGGTCGGTAAACAGTGG-3'
TGTGGCGGGTGAGCTTAGGGGGCCTCCGCTCCAGCTCGACACCGGGCAGCTGCTGAAGATCGCGAAGAGA
GGGGGAGTAACAGCGGTAGAGGCAGTGCACGCCTGGCGCAATGCGCTCACCGGGGCCCCCTTGAACCTGA
CCCCAGACCAGGTAGTCGCAATCGCGTCAAACGGAGGGGGAAAGCAAGCCCTGGAAACCGTGCAAAGGTT
GTTGCCGGTCCTTTGTCAAGACCACGGCCTTACACCGGAGCAAGTCGTGGCCATTGCATCCCACGACGGT
GGCAAACAGGCTCTTGAGACGGTTCAGAGACTTCTCCCAGTTCTCTGTCAAGCCCACGGGCTGACTCCCG
ATCAAGTTGTAGCGATTGCGTCCAACGGTGGAGGGAAACAAGCATTGGAGACTGTCCAACGGCTCCTTCC
CGTGTTGTGTCAAGCCCACGGTTTGACGCCTGCACAAGTGGTCGCCATCGCCAGCCATGATGGCGGTAAG
CAGGCGCTGGAAACAGTACAGCGCCTGCTGCCTGTACTGTGCCAGGATCATGGACTGACCCCAGACCAGG
TAGTCGCAATCGCGTCACATGACGGGGGAAAGCAAGCCCTGGAAACCGTGCAAAGGTTGTTGCCGGTCCT
TTGTCAAGACCACGGCCTTACACCGGAGCAAGTCGTGGCCATTGCATCCCACGACGGTGGCAAACAGGCT
CTTGAGACGGTTCAGAGACTTCTCCCAGTTCTCTGTCAAGCCCACGGGCTGACTCCCGATCAAGTTGTAG
CGATTGCGTCCAACGGTGGAGGGAAACAAGCATTGGAGACTGTCCAACGGCTCCTTCCCGTGTTGTGTCA
AGCCCACGGTTTGACGCCTGCACAAGTGGTCGCCATCGCCTCCAATATTGGCGGTAAGCAGGCGCTGGAA
ACAGTACAGCGCCTGCTGCCTGTACTGTGCC
