[The description below was written by a language model from this plasmid's Addgene catalogue record.]
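Description:
TAL3069 is a TALEN expression plasmid built on the JDS71 backbone, a roughly 6.4 kb vector classed as mammalian expression with a T7 promoter. It is maintained in E. coli as a high-copy plasmid under ampicillin selection. The roughly 1.6 kb insert, ZebrafishCommunity-eml2-Right, is an engineered TAL effector repeat array designed to recognise a specific site in the zebrafish (D. rerio) eml2 gene. It is therefore not the eml2 coding sequence itself but a custom DNA-binding domain targeted to that locus. The array was inserted by restriction cloning, and the cloning sites were destroyed in the process.

The backbone supplies the flanking parts that turn the repeat array into a functional nuclease: an N-terminal 3X FLAG tag for detection and a C-terminal wild-type FokI cleavage domain. Expression in transfected cells is driven by the CMV promoter. The T7 designation indicates that the open reading frame can also be transcribed in vitro, which is the usual way of producing mRNA for injection into zebrafish embryos. Because FokI must dimerise to cut DNA, this "Right" monomer is meant to be used with a matching "Left" TALEN that binds the opposite strand across a short spacer. The pair then generates a double-strand break whose error-prone repair produces indels that disrupt eml2. The associated work concerns targeted gene disruption in somatic zebrafish cells with engineered TALENs. The record does not include a feature table, so elements such as the origin of replication and the polyadenylation signal are not explicitly documented, although the use of a BGH reverse sequencing primer suggests a BGH terminator region downstream of the insert.
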