Addgene plasmid #41243: TAL3069
Depositing lab: Keith Joung. Depositing organization: Massachusetts General Hospital. Publication: Targeted gene disruption in somatic zebrafish cells using engineered TALENs. Sander JD, Cade L, Khayter C, Reyon D, Peterson RT, Joung JK, Yeh JR. Nat Biotechnol. 2011 Aug 5;29(8):697-8. doi: 10.1038/nbt.1934. PubMed 21822241.
Backbone
  Vector backbone: JDS71
  Backbone manufacturer: Addgene plasmid #32287
  Backbone size w/o insert (bp): 6447
  Vector type: Mammalian Expression ; T7
Growth in bacteria
  Bacterial resistance: Ampicillin, 100 μg/mL
  Growth temperature: 37°C
  Growth strain: XL1 Blue
  Copy number: High Copy
Gene/Insert
  Gene/Insert name: ZebrafishCommunity-eml2-Right (alt name: eml2)
  Species: D. rerio (zebrafish)
  Insert size (bp): 1640
  Entrez Gene: eml2 (a.k.a. MGC110445, wu:fq15f04, zgc:110445)
  Promoter: CMV
  Tag / fusion protein: 3X Flag (N terminal on backbone); WT FOKI (C terminal on backbone)
  Cloning method: Restriction Enzyme; 5′ cloning site N/A (destroyed during cloning); 3′ cloning site N/A (destroyed during cloning)
  Sequencing primers: 5′ CMV-F; 3′ BGH-rev
Terms and licenses: Academic/Nonprofit Terms; Industry Terms: Not Available to Industry
Depositor comments: Target binding site: TTCTCCCTATTTTAAAAC It is strongly recommended that users perform a diagnostic digest to verify this plasmid prior to use. For example, a double digest of the plasmid with BamHI and KpnI should result in two bands at 2.3kb and 5.8kb.
How to cite: TAL3069 was a gift from Keith Joung (Addgene plasmid # 41243 ; http://n2t.net/addgene:41243 ; RRID:Addgene_41243)
