LOCUS       Exported 2430 bp ds-DNA linear SYN 11-JUN-2021
DEFINITION  synthetic linear DNA
ACCESSION   .
VERSION     .
KEYWORDS    TAL3069
SOURCE      synthetic DNA construct
  ORGANISM  synthetic DNA construct
REFERENCE   1 (bases 1 to 2430)
  AUTHORS   Sander JD, Cade L, Khayter C, Reyon D, Peterson RT, Joung JK, Yeh JR
  TITLE     Targeted gene disruption in somatic zebrafish cells using engineered
            TALENs.
  JOURNAL   Nat Biotechnol. 2011 Aug 5;29(8):697-8. doi: 10.1038/nbt.1934.
  PUBMED    21822241
REFERENCE   2 (bases 1 to 2430)
  AUTHORS   .
  TITLE     Direct Submission
  JOURNAL   Exported Jun 11, 2021 from SnapGene Server 1.1.58
            http://www.snapgene.com
FEATURES             Location/Qualifiers
     source          1..2430
                     /organism="synthetic DNA construct"
                     /mol_type="other DNA"
     CDS             19..84
                     /codon_start=1
                     /product="three tandem FLAG(R) epitope tags, followed by an
                     enterokinase cleavage site"
                     /label=3xFLAG
                     /translation="DYKDHDGDYKDHDIDYKDDDDK"
     CDS             91..111
                     /codon_start=1
                     /product="nuclear localization signal of SV40 (simian virus
                     40) large T antigen"
                     /label=SV40 NLS
                     /translation="PKKKRKV"
ORIGIN
        1 tctagagcta gcaccatgga ctacaaagac catgacggtg attataaaga tcatgacatc
       61 gattacaagg atgacgatga caagatggcc cccaagaaga agaggaaggt gggcattcac
      121 cgcggggtac ctatggtgga cttgaggaca ctcggttatt cgcaacagca acaggagaaa
      181 atcaagccta aggtcaggag caccgtcgcg caacaccacg aggcgcttgt ggggcatggc
      241 ttcactcatg cgcatattgt cgcgctttca cagcaccctg cggcgcttgg gacggtggct
      301 gtcaaatacc aagatatgat tgcggccctg cccgaagcca cgcacgaggc aattgtaggg
      361 gtcggtaaac agtggtcggg agcgcgagca cttgaggcgc tgctgactgt ggcgggtgag
      421 cttagggggc ctccgctcca gctcgacacc gggcagctgc tgaagatcgc gaagagaggg
      481 ggagtaacag cggtagaggc agtgcacgcc tggcgcaatg cgctcaccgg ggcccccttg
      541 aacctgaccc cagaccaggt agtcgcaatc gcgtcaaacg gagggggaaa gcaagccctg
      601 gaaaccgtgc aaaggttgtt gccggtcctt tgtcaagacc acggccttac accggagcaa
      661 gtcgtggcca ttgcatccca cgacggtggc aaacaggctc ttgagacggt tcagagactt
      721 ctcccagttc tctgtcaagc ccacgggctg actcccgatc aagttgtagc gattgcgtcc
      781 aacggtggag ggaaacaagc attggagact gtccaacggc tccttcccgt gttgtgtcaa
      841 gcccacggtt tgacgcctgc acaagtggtc gccatcgcca gccatgatgg cggtaagcag
      901 gcgctggaaa cagtacagcg cctgctgcct gtactgtgcc aggatcatgg actgacccca
      961 gaccaggtag tcgcaatcgc gtcacatgac gggggaaagc aagccctgga aaccgtgcaa
     1021 aggttgttgc cggtcctttg tcaagaccac ggccttacac cggagcaagt cgtggccatt
     1081 gcatcccacg acggtggcaa acaggctctt gagacggttc agagacttct cccagttctc
     1141 tgtcaagccc acgggctgac tcccgatcaa gttgtagcga ttgcgtccaa cggtggaggg
     1201 aaacaagcat tggagactgt ccaacggctc cttcccgtgt tgtgtcaagc ccacggtttg
     1261 acgcctgcac aagtggtcgc catcgcctcc aatattggcg gtaagcaggc gctggaaaca
     1321 gtacagcgcc tgctgcctgt actgtgccag gatcatggac tgaccccaga ccaggtagtc
     1381 gcaatcgcgt caaacggagg gggaaagcaa gccctggaaa ccgtgcaaag gttgttgccg
     1441 gtcctttgtc aagaccacgg ccttacaccg gagcaagtcg tggccattgc aagcaatggg
     1501 ggtggcaaac aggctcttga gacggttcag agacttctcc cagttctctg tcaagcccac
     1561 gggctgactc ccgatcaagt tgtagcgatt gcgtccaacg gtggagggaa acaagcattg
     1621 gagactgtcc aacggctcct tcccgtgttg tgtcaagccc acggtttgac gcctgcacaa
     1681 gtggtcgcca tcgcctcgaa tggcggcggt aagcaggcgc tggaaacagt acagcgcctg
     1741 ctgcctgtac tgtgccagga tcatggactg accccagacc aggtagtcgc aatcgcgtcg
     1801 aacattgggg gaaagcaagc cctggaaacc gtgcaaaggt tgttgccggt cctttgtcaa
     1861 gaccacggcc ttacaccgga gcaagtcgtg gccattgcaa gcaacatcgg tggcaaacag
     1921 gctcttgaga cggttcagag acttctccca gttctctgtc aagcccacgg gctgactccc
     1981 gatcaagttg tagcgattgc gtcgaacatt ggagggaaac aagcattgga gactgtccaa
     2041 cggctccttc ccgtgttgtg tcaagcccac ggtttgacgc ctgcacaagt ggtcgccatc
     2101 gcctccaata ttggcggtaa gcaggcgctg gaaacagtac agcgcctgct gcctgtactg
     2161 tgccaggatc atggactgac acccgaacag gtggtcgcca ttgcttccca cgacggagga
     2221 cggccagcct tggagtccat cgtagcccaa ttgtccaggc ccgatcccgc gttggctgcg
     2281 ttaacgaatg accatctggt ggcgttggca tgtcttggtg gacgacccgc gctcgatgca
     2341 gtcaaaaagg gtctgcctca tgctcccgca ttgatcaaaa gaaccaaccg gcggattccc
     2401 gagagaactt cccatcgagt cgcgggatcc
//
